Addgene plasmid #114750: AT2G28960 M12_pECIA14
Purpose: Prey vector AT2G28960 M12_pECIA14 should be used with bait vector AT2G28960 M12_pECIA2.
Depositing lab: Youssef Belkhadir. Depositing organization: Gregor Mendel Institute of Molecular Plant Biology. Publication: An extracellular network of Arabidopsis leucine-rich repeat receptor kinases. Smakowska-Luzan E, Mott GA, Parys K, Stegmann M, Howton TC, Layeghifard M, Neuhold J, Lehner A, Kong J, Grunwald K, Weinberger N, Satbhai SB, Mayer D, Busch W, Madalinski M, Stolt-Bergner P, Provart NJ, Mukhtar MS, Zipfel C, Desveaux D, Guttman DS, Belkhadir Y. Nature. 2018 Jan 18;553(7688):342-346. doi: 10.1038/nature25184. Epub 2018 Jan 10. PubMed 29320478.
Backbone
  Vector backbone: pECIA14
  Backbone manufacturer: Chris Garcia (Addgene plasmid # 47051)
  Vector type: Insect Expression
Growth in bacteria
  Bacterial resistance: Ampicillin, 100 μg/mL
  Growth temperature: 37°C
  Growth strain: DH5alpha
  Copy number: High Copy
Gene/Insert
  Gene/Insert name: AT2G28960
  Species: A. thaliana (mustard weed)
  Entrez Gene: AT2G28960 (a.k.a. AT2G28960, T9I4.4, T9I4_4)
  Promoter: Metallothionein (Copper-Inducible)
  Cloning method: Ligation Independent Cloning
Terms and licenses: Academic/Nonprofit Terms; Industry Terms: Not Available to Industry
Depositor comments: Plasmid for secreted expression in Drosophila cell culture by induction via CuSO4. Insert is an extracellular domain of indicated LRR-RK, C-terminally tagged with Pentameric rat COMP helix, Alkaline Phosphatase (human, placental), Flag, and hexahistidine tags. Insert Protein Sequence: QRGFISLDCGLPVNESPYTDPRTGLTFSSDADFILSGLRGEAGDDNTYIYRQYKDLRYFPDGIRNCYNLKVEQGINYLIRAGFGYGNYDGLNVYPKFDLHVGPNMWIAVDLEFGKDREIIYMTTSNLLQICLVKTGSTIPMISTLELRPLRNDSYLTQFGPLDLIYRRAYSSNSTGFIRYPDDIFDRKWDRYNEFETDVNTTLNVRSSSPFQVPEAVSRMGITPENASLPLRFYVSLDDDSDKVNVYFHFAEIQALRGNETREFDIELEEDIIQSAYSPTMLQSDTKYNLSPHKCSSGLCYLKLVRTPRSTLPPLISAIEAFKVVDFPYAETNPNDVAAMKDIEAFYGLKMISWQGDPCVPELLKWEDLKCSYTNKSTPPRIISLDLSSRGLKGVIAPAFQNLTELRKLDLSNNSFTGGVPEFLASMKSLSIINLNWNDLTGPLPKLLLDREKNGLKLTIQGNPKLCNDASCKNNNNQ
How to cite: AT2G28960 M12_pECIA14 was a gift from Youssef Belkhadir (Addgene plasmid # 114750 ; http://n2t.net/addgene:114750 ; RRID:Addgene_114750)
