[The description below was written by a language model from this plasmid's Addgene catalogue record and pLannotate feature annotations shown in this document.]
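Description:
AT2G28960 M12_pECIA14 is an insect-cell expression plasmid built on the pECIA14 backbone and designed for secreted protein production in Drosophila cell culture. It is propagated in E. coli as a high-copy plasmid through a ColE1/pUC-type origin and selected with ampicillin via the β-lactamase gene. Short remnants of lac, lacZα, rop and bom sequences in the annotation are leftovers of the pUC/pBR322-derived bacterial backbone and have no evident role in the expression cassette. No insect-cell selection marker is annotated.

The expression cassette is driven by the Drosophila metallothionein promoter, which is induced by adding copper sulfate. This is followed by the Drosophila BiP signal sequence, which directs the product into the secretory pathway. Fused in frame is the extracellular domain of the Arabidopsis thaliana leucine-rich repeat receptor kinase encoded by AT2G28960, inserted by ligation-independent cloning. Downstream come the pentamerising coiled-coil helix of rat COMP, human placental alkaline phosphatase, a FLAG epitope and, according to the depositor, a hexahistidine tag, which the feature table does not separately annotate. An SV40 polyadenylation signal lies after the cassette, although it is annotated on the opposite strand.

This arrangement makes the plasmid the "prey" in an extracellular interaction assay. COMP-mediated pentamerisation raises avidity so that weak ectodomain contacts can be detected, and alkaline phosphatase provides an enzymatic readout. The FLAG and His tags are the kind typically used for detection or purification. The plasmid is intended to be paired with the corresponding pECIA2 bait vector, and it belongs to a collection used to map interactions among Arabidopsis LRR receptor kinase ectodomains.
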