Features (pLannotate 1.2.2; 19 found; start..end, strand, type, name):
     23..449     +  promoter       MT promoter: Drosophila metallothionein promoter
    467..520     +  sig_peptide    BiP signal sequence: Drosophila BiP signal sequence
    521..1954    +  CDS            Y2289_ARATH (fragment): Experimental evidence at protein level: Swiss-Prot protein existence level 1. From Arabidopsis thaliana (Mouse-ear cress).
   1991..2170    +  CDS            Comp (fragment): COMP_RAT - Experimental evidence at protein level: Swiss-Prot protein existence level 1. May play a role in the structural integrity of cartilage via its interaction with other extracellular matrix proteins such as the collagens and fibronectin. Can mediate the interaction of chondrocytes with the cartilage extracellular matrix through interaction with cell surface integrin receptors. Could play a role in the pathogenesis of osteoarthritis. Potent suppressor of apoptosis in both primary chondrocytes and transformed cells. Suppresses apoptosis by blocking the activation of caspase-3 and by indu
   2158..3610    +  CDS            SEAP (fragment): secreted alkaline phosphatase from human placenta The natural enzyme has a C-terminal transmembrane sequence that is replaced by a GPI anchor.
   3647..3676    +  CDS            2xFLAG (fragment): two tandem FLAG® epitope tags
   3782..3916    -  polyA_signal   SV40 poly(A) signal: SV40 polyadenylation signal
   3939..4023    -  CDS            large T antigen (fragment): large T antigen from SV40 (simian virus 40)
   4023..4047    +  misc_feature   MCS (fragment): pUC18/19 multiple cloning site
   4084..4100    -  protein_bind   lac operator: The lac repressor binds to the lac operator to inhibit transcription in E. coli. This inhibition can be relieved by adding lactose or isopropyl-β-D-thiogalactopyranoside (IPTG). lac repressor encoded by lacI
   4108..4138    -  promoter       lac promoter: promoter for the E. coli lac operon
   4153..4174    -  protein_bind   CAP binding site: CAP binding activates transcription in the presence of cAMP. E. coli catabolite activator protein
   4187..4279    -  CDS            lacI (fragment): lac repressor; lacI; The lac repressor binds to the lac operator to inhibit transcription in E. coli. This inhibition can be relieved by adding lactose or isopropyl-β-D-thiogalactopyranoside (IPTG).
   4462..5050    -  rep_origin     ori: high-copy-number ColE1/pMB1/pBR322/pUC origin of replication
   5221..6081    -  CDS            AmpR: β-lactamase; bla; confers resistance to ampicillin, carbenicillin, and related antibiotics
   6082..6186    -  promoter       AmpR promoter: bla
   6281..6316    +  CDS            rop (fragment): Rop protein, which maintains plasmids at low copy number; rop
   6418..6517    +  misc_feature   bom (fragment): basis of mobility region from pBR322
   6523..21      -  CDS            lacZα (fragment) (across the origin): LacZα fragment of β-galactosidase; lacZ fragment
>Addgene plasmid #114750 | AT2G28960 M12_pECIA14 | addgene full sequence | sequence record 270145 | Addgene NGS Result
GTAAAACGACGGCCAGTGAATTAATTCGTTGCAGGACAGGATGTGGTGCCCGATGTGACTAGCTCTTTGC
TGCAGGCCGTCCTATCCTCTGGTTCCGATAAGAGACCCAGAACTCCGGCCCCCCACCGCCCACCGCCACC
CCCATACATATGTGGTACGCAAGTAAGAGTGCCTGCGCATGCCCCATGTGCCCCACCAAGAGCTTTGCAT
CCCATACAAGTCCCCAAAGTGGAGAACCGAACCAATTCTTCGCGGGCAGAACAAAAGCTTCTGCACACGT
CTCCACTCGAATTTGGAGCCGGCCGGCGTGTGCAAAAGAGGTGAATCGAACGAAAGACCCGTGTGTAAAG
CCGCGTTTCCAAAATGTATAAAACCGAGAGCATCTGGCCAATGTGCATCAGTTGTGGTCAGCAGCAAAAT
CAAGTGAATCATCTCAGTGCAACTAAAGGGGGGATCCGATCTCAATATGAAGTTATGCATATTACTGGCC
GTCGTGGCCTTTGTTGGCCTCTCGCTCGGGCAACGAGGATTCATCAGTTTGGATTGCGGTTTACCCGTTA
ATGAGTCTCCTTATACCGACCCACGAACCGGATTAACATTCTCATCTGATGCTGATTTTATTTTAAGTGG
TTTACGTGGTGAAGCTGGGGATGATAACACATATATCTACAGGCAGTACAAGGATTTGAGATATTTTCCC
GATGGAATACGAAACTGCTATAATCTGAAAGTAGAGCAAGGCATCAACTATTTGATAAGAGCAGGGTTCG
GATATGGAAATTATGATGGTCTTAATGTATATCCCAAATTTGATTTACATGTTGGGCCTAACATGTGGAT
TGCGGTTGATTTGGAATTCGGAAAAGATCGTGAGATCATTTACATGACAACGTCGAACTTATTGCAGATT
TGTCTTGTCAAAACAGGATCAACTATACCAATGATATCAACCTTGGAACTACGGCCACTAAGAAATGATT
CATATTTGACTCAATTCGGTCCCTTAGACCTCATCTACCGGCGGGCCTATAGTAGCAATTCTACCGGTTT
TATACGGTATCCTGATGATATTTTTGATCGCAAATGGGACCGATATAATGAATTTGAAACGGATGTGAAC
ACCACCCTCAACGTGAGATCCTCGAGTCCCTTTCAAGTACCAGAAGCTGTAAGTAGGATGGGAATCACGC
CCGAAAATGCCAGCTTGCCATTGAGATTTTACGTGTCTCTAGATGACGACAGTGACAAGGTTAACGTGTA
CTTTCACTTTGCCGAAATCCAAGCTTTGAGGGGCAATGAGACTAGAGAATTCGACATTGAATTGGAAGAA
GATATTATTCAGTCAGCATATAGTCCTACGATGTTACAATCAGATACCAAATATAACCTATCACCTCACA
AATGTAGCTCCGGGTTGTGCTACTTGAAACTCGTTAGAACTCCAAGGTCAACTCTTCCACCGCTGATTAG
TGCTATTGAGGCTTTCAAGGTTGTGGACTTTCCATACGCTGAAACAAATCCAAATGACGTCGCTGCTATG
AAGGATATCGAAGCATTTTATGGATTGAAGATGATTAGTTGGCAAGGAGATCCTTGTGTCCCTGAACTAT
TAAAGTGGGAAGATCTAAAATGCAGCTACACAAATAAGTCTACTCCTCCAAGAATTATTTCTTTAGATTT
GTCATCACGAGGGTTAAAAGGGGTCATTGCGCCTGCCTTCCAAAATTTGACCGAGCTTCGAAAACTAGAC
TTGTCAAATAATAGTTTTACTGGAGGAGTGCCCGAGTTTCTAGCCAGCATGAAGTCATTATCGATCATAA
ATTTAAATTGGAATGACCTTACGGGTCCTCTTCCTAAATTGCTTCTTGATAGAGAAAAGAATGGGCTTAA
GCTAACGATCCAAGGAAACCCAAAGTTGTGTAACGATGCGTCATGCAAAAATAATAACAATCAACTGGAG
GTGCTGTTCCAGGGACCAAGCGGCAATCCCGGCGGCGATCTGGCCCCCCAGATGCTGCGCGAGCTGCAGG
AGACCAATGCCGCCCTGCAGGACGTGCGCGAGCTGCTGCGCCACCGCGTGAAGGAGATCACCTTCCTGAA
GAACACCGTGATGGAGTGCGACGCCTGCGGCATGCAGCCCTCTAGAGGCTCCGGCTCCATCATCCCAGTT
GAGGAGGAGAACCCGGACTTCTGGAACCGCGAGGCAGCCGAGGCCCTGGGTGCCGCCAAGAAGCTGCAGC
CTGCACAGACAGCCGCCAAGAACCTCATCATCTTCCTGGGCGATGGGATGGGGGTGTCTACGGTGACAGC
TGCCAGGATCCTAAAAGGGCAGAAGAAGGACAAACTGGGGCCTGAGATACCCCTGGCCATGGACCGCTTC
CCATATGTGGCTCTGTCCAAGACATACAATGTAGACAAACATGTGCCAGACAGTGGAGCCACAGCCACGG
CCTACCTGTGCGGGGTCAAGGGCAACTTCCAGACCATTGGCTTGAGTGCAGCCGCCCGCTTTAACCAGTG
CAACACGACACGCGGCAACGAGGTCATCTCCGTGATGAATCGGGCCAAGAAAGCAGGGAAGTCAGTGGGA
GTGGTAACCACCACACGAGTGCAGCACGCCTCGCCAGCCGGCACCTACGCCCACACGGTGAACCGCAACT
GGTACTCGGACGCCGACGTGCCTGCCTCGGCCCGCCAGGAGGGGTGCCAGGACATCGCTACGCAGCTCAT
CTCCAACATGGACATTGACGTGATCCTAGGTGGAGGCCGAAAGTACATGTTTCGCATGGGAACCCCAGAC
CCTGAGTACCCAGATGACTACAGCCAAGGTGGGACCAGGCTGGACGGGAAGAATCTGGTGCAGGAATGGC
TGGCGAAGCGCCAGGGTGCCCGGTATGTGTGGAACCGCACTGAGCTCATGCAGGCTTCCCTGGACCCGTC
TGTGACCCATCTCATGGGTCTCTTTGAGCCTGGAGACATGAAATACGAGATCCACCGAGACTCCACACTG
GACCCCTCCCTGATGGAGATGACAGAGGCTGCCCTGCGCCTGCTGAGCAGGAACCCCCGCGGCTTCTTCC
TCTTCGTGGAGGGTGGTCGCATCGACCATGGTCATCATGAAAGCAGGGCTTACCGGGCACTGACTGAGAC
GATCATGTTCGACGACGCCATTGAGAGGGCGGGCCAGCTCACCAGCGAGGAGGACACGCTGAGCCTCGTC
ACTGCCGACCACTCCCACGTCTTCTCCTTCGGAGGCTACCCCCTGCGAGGGAGCTCCATCTTCGGGCTGG
CCCCTGGCAAGGCCCGGGACAGGAAGGCCTACACGGTCCTCCTATACGGAAACGGTCCAGGCTATGTGCT
CAAGGACGGCGCCCGGCCGGATGTTACCGAGAGCGAGAGCGGGAGCCCCGAGTATCGGCAGCAGTCAGCA
GTGCCCCTGGACGAAGAGACCCACGCAGGCGAGGACGTGGCGGTGTTCGCGCGCGGCCCGCAGGCGCACC
TGGTTCACGGCGTGCAGGAGCAGACCTTCATAGCGCACGTCATGGCCTTCGCCGCCTGCCTGGAGCCCTA
CACCGCCTGCGACCTGGCGCCCCCCGCCGGCACCACCGACGCCGCGCACCCGGGTTCTAGAGGAAGCACC
TCCGGCGATAACGATTACAAGGATGATGATGATAAGGCCAGCGGCACCGGTCATCATCACCATCACCATT
GAGTTTAAACCCGCTGATCAGCCTCGACTGTGCCTTCTAAGGCCTGAGCTCGCTGATCAGCCTCGATCGA
GGATCCAGACATGATAAGATACATTGATGAGTTTGGACAAACCACAACTAGAATGCAGTGAAAAAAATGC
TTTATTTGTGAAATTTGTGATGCTATTGCTTTATTTGTAACCATTATAAGCTGCAATAAACAAGTTAACA
ACAACAATTGCATTCATTTTATGTTTCAGGTTCAGGGGGAGGTGTGGGAGGTTTTTTAAAGCAAGTAAAA
CCTCTACAAATGTGGTATGGCTGATTATGATCAGTCGACCTGCAGGCATGCAAGCTTGGCGTAATCATGG
TCATAGCTGTTTCCTGTGTGAAATTGTTATCCGCTCACAATTCCACACAACATACGAGCCGGAAGCATAA
AGTGTAAAGCCTGGGGTGCCTAATGAGTGAGCTAACTCACATTAATTGCGTTGCGCTCACTGCCCGCTTT
CCAGTCGGGAAACCTGTCGTGCCAGCTGCATTAATGAATCGGCCAACGCGCGGGGAGAGGCGGTTTGCGT
ATTGGGCGCTCTTCCGCTTCCTCGCTCACTGACTCGCTGCGCTCGGTCGTTCGGCTGCGGCGAGCGGTAT
CAGCTCACTCAAAGGCGGTAATACGGTTATCCACAGAATCAGGGGATAACGCAGGAAAGAACATGTGAGC
AAAAGGCCAGCAAAAGGCCAGGAACCGTAAAAAGGCCGCGTTGCTGGCGTTTTTCCATAGGCTCCGCCCC
CCTGACGAGCATCACAAAAATCGACGCTCAAGTCAGAGGTGGCGAAACCCGACAGGACTATAAAGATACC
AGGCGTTTCCCCCTGGAAGCTCCCTCGTGCGCTCTCCTGTTCCGACCCTGCCGCTTACCGGATACCTGTC
CGCCTTTCTCCCTTCGGGAAGCGTGGCGCTTTCTCATAGCTCACGCTGTAGGTATCTCAGTTCGGTGTAG
GTCGTTCGCTCCAAGCTGGGCTGTGTGCACGAACCCCCCGTTCAGCCCGACCGCTGCGCCTTATCCGGTA
ACTATCGTCTTGAGTCCAACCCGGTAAGACACGACTTATCGCCACTGGCAGCAGCCACTGGTAACAGGAT
TAGCAGAGCGAGGTATGTAGGCGGTGCTACAGAGTTCTTGAAGTGGTGGCCTAACTACGGCTACACTAGA
AGAACAGTATTTGGTATCTGCGCTCTGCTGAAGCCAGTTACCTTCGGAAAAAGAGTTGGTAGCTCTTGAT
CCGGCAAACAAACCACCGCTGGTAGCGGTGGTTTTTTTGTTTGCAAGCAGCAGATTACGCGCAGAAAAAA
AGGATCTCAAGAAGATCCTTTGATCTTTTCTACGGGGTCTGACGCTCAGTGGAACGAAAACTCACGTTAA
GGGATTTTGGTCATGAGATTATCAAAAAGGATCTTCACCTAGATCCTTTTAAATTAAAAATGAAGTTTTA
AATCAATCTAAAGTATATATGAGTAAACTTGGTCTGACAGTTACCAATGCTTAATCAGTGAGGCACCTAT
CTCAGCGATCTGTCTATTTCGTTCATCCATAGTTGCCTGACTCCCCGTCGTGTAGATAACTACGATACGG
GAGGGCTTACCATCTGGCCCCAGTGCTGCAATGATACCGCGAGACCCACGCTCACCGGCTCCAGATTTAT
CAGCAATAAACCAGCCAGCCGGAAGGGCCGAGCGCAGAAGTGGTCCTGCAACTTTATCCGCCTCCATCCA
GTCTATTAATTGTTGCCGGGAAGCTAGAGTAAGTAGTTCGCCAGTTAATAGTTTGCGCAACGTTGTTGCC
ATTGCTACAGGCATCGTGGTGTCACGCTCGTCGTTTGGTATGGCTTCATTCAGCTCCGGTTCCCAACGAT
CAAGGCGAGTTACATGATCCCCCATGTTGTGCAAAAAAGCGGTTAGCTCCTTCGGTCCTCCGATCGTTGT
CAGAAGTAAGTTGGCCGCAGTGTTATCACTCATGGTTATGGCAGCACTGCATAATTCTCTTACTGTCATG
CCATCCGTAAGATGCTTTTCTGTGACTGGTGAGTACTCAACCAAGTCATTCTGAGAATAGTGTATGCGGC
GACCGAGTTGCTCTTGCCCGGCGTCAATACGGGATAATACCGCGCCACATAGCAGAACTTTAAAAGTGCT
CATCATTGGAAAACGTTCTTCGGGGCGAAAACTCTCAAGGATCTTACCGCTGTTGAGATCCAGTTCGATG
TAACCCACTCGTGCACCCAACTGATCTTCAGCATCTTTTACTTTCACCAGCGTTTCTGGGTGAGCAAAAA
CAGGAAGGCAAAATGCCGCAAAAAAGGGAATAAGGGCGACACGGAAATGTTGAATACTCATACTCTTCCT
TTTTCAATATTATTGAAGCATTTATCAGGGTTATTGTCTCATGAGCGGATACATATTTGAATGTATTTAG
AAAAATAAACAAATAGGGGTTCCGCGCACATTTCCCCGAAAAGTGCCACCTGACGTCTAAGAAACCATTA
TTATCATGACATTAACCTATAAAAATAGGCGTATCACGAGGCCCTTTCGTCTCGCGCGTTTCGGTGATGA
CGGTGAAAACCTCTGACACATGCAGCTCCCGGAGACGGTCACAGCTTGTCTGTAAGCGGATGCCGGGAGC
AGACAAGCCCGTCAGGGCGCGTCAGCGGGTGTTGGCGGGTGTCGGGGCTGGCTTAACTATGCGGCATCAG
AGCAGATTGTACTGAGAGTGCACCATATGCGGTGTGAAATACCGCACAGATGCGTAAGGAGAAAATACCG
CATCAGGCGCCATTCGCCATTCAGGCTGCGCAACTGTTGGGAAGGGCGATCGGTGCGGGCCTCTTCGCTA
TTACGCCAGCTGGCGAAAGGGGGATGTGCTGCAAGGCGATTAAGTTGGGTAACGCCAGGGTTTTCCCAGT
CACGACGTT
